Addgene plasmid #16010: pISH-V1rb1
Depositing lab: Peter Mombaerts. Depositing organization: Rockefeller University. Publication: Multiple new and isolated families within the mouse superfamily of V1r vomeronasal receptors. Rodriguez I, Del Punta K, Rothman A, Ishii T, Mombaerts P. Nat Neurosci. 2002 Feb . 5(2):134-40. 10.1038/nn795 PubMed 11802169.
Backbone
  Vector backbone: pGEM-T Easy
  Backbone size w/o insert (bp): 3015
Growth in bacteria
  Bacterial resistance: Ampicillin, 100 μg/mL
  Growth temperature: 37°C
  Growth strain: DH5alpha
  Copy number: High Copy
Gene/Insert
  Gene/Insert name: V1rb1
  Species: M. musculus (mouse)
  Insert size (bp): 719
  Entrez Gene: Vmn1r50 (a.k.a. VN2, V1RA5, V1rb1, MGC130072)
  Cloning method: Restriction Enzyme
  Sequencing primers: 5′ SP6; 3′ T7
Terms and licenses: Academic/Nonprofit Terms; Industry Terms: Not Available to Industry
Depositor comments: Use PstI and T7 RNA polymerase for antisense probe.
How to cite: pISH-V1rb1 was a gift from Peter Mombaerts (Addgene plasmid # 16010 ; http://n2t.net/addgene:16010 ; RRID:Addgene_16010)
