[The description below was written by a language model from this plasmid's Addgene catalogue record.]
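Description:
pISH-V1rb1 is a bacterial cloning plasmid built on pGEM-T Easy, a small (about 3 kb) high-copy vector that is propagated in E. coli and selected with ampicillin. It is not an expression vector for mammalian cells. Its purpose is to serve as a template for in vitro transcription. This backbone places the cloning site between opposing SP6 and T7 bacteriophage RNA polymerase promoters, which matches the record's listing of SP6 and T7 as the 5′ and 3′ sequencing primers. No feature table is supplied, so other backbone elements are not documented here beyond what the catalogue fields state.

The insert is a 719 bp fragment of mouse V1rb1 (current gene symbol Vmn1r50, also known as VN2 or V1RA5), a member of the V1r superfamily of vomeronasal receptors. The record does not state which part of the gene or transcript the fragment covers, though it lists restriction enzyme cloning as the method used. The "ISH" in the name and the depositor's note point to its use as an in situ hybridisation probe template. Linearising the plasmid with PstI and transcribing with T7 RNA polymerase yields a run-off antisense riboprobe complementary to the V1rb1 mRNA. By implication, transcription from the SP6 side would give the sense strand, which is commonly used as a negative control, although the record does not specify this. Such probes are typically used to detect receptor-expressing neurons in tissue sections. This fits the associated work characterising the families of mouse V1r vomeronasal receptor genes.
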