>Addgene plasmid #16010 | pISH-V1rb1 | depositor partial sequence | sequence record 8471 | Author sequence
GGACTCATAGCTGTGGACATGTTTATGCCTTGGGGGAGATGGGATTCTACCACATGCCAATCCCTTATCT
ATTTGCACAGGCTTCTGAGGGGACTCACCTTTTGTGCAACCTGTCTGCTGAATGTCCTTTGGACCATCAC
TCTTAGTCCTAGAAGCTCATGTTTAACAAAGTTTAAACATAAATCTCCCCATCACATCTCAGGTGCCTTT
CTTTTCTTCTGTGTTCTCTATATGTCTTTTAGCAGTCACCTATTAGTATCAATTATTGCTACCTTCAATT
CAACCTCAGATAATTTTCTGTATGTTACTCAGTCCTGTTCAATTCTACCTGTGAGTTACTCTAGAACAAG
CATACTTTCCACAATGATGACCATGAGGGAAGCCTTTCTCATCGGACTCATGGCCCTGTCCAGTGGGTAC
GTGGTAGTTCTCCTATGGAGGCACAAGAAGCAGGCCCGTCATCTTCACAGCACCAGCCTTTCTTCAAAAG
CATCCCCAGAGCAAAGGGCCACCAGTACCATCATGCTACTCATGGGCTTCTTTGTGGTTCTCTACATTTT
GGACACAGTTATTTTCCAAGCAAGGCTGAAGTTCAAGGATGTCTCAACATTCTTCTGTGTCAAAATTATT
ATTTCCCATAGCTATGCCACATTCAGCCCTTTTGTGTTTATTTGCAATGACAAGTATATGATTAAGTTTG
TCACATCAATGTGTGGCAG
