>Addgene plasmid #16010 | pISH-V1rb1 | addgene partial sequence | sequence record 22620 | T7 5'-TAATACGACTCACTATAGGG-3'
CGCCATGGGCGGCCGCGGGAATTCGATTCTGCCCACATTGATGTGACAAACTTAATCATATACTTGTCAT
TGCAAATAAACACAAAAGGGCTGAATGTGGCATAGCTATGGGAAATAATAATTTTGACACAGAAGAATGT
TGAGACATCCTTGAACTTCAGCCTTGCTTGGAAAATAACTGTGTCCAAAATGTAGAGAACCACAAAGAAG
CCCATGAGTAGCATGATGGTACTGGTGGCCCTTTGCTCTGGGGATGCTTTTGAAGAAAGGCTGGTGCTGT
GAAGATGACGGGCCTGCTTCTTGTGCCTCCATAGGAGAACTACCACGTACCCACTGGACAGGGCCATGAG
TCCGATGAGAAAGGCTTCCCTCATGGTCATCATTGTGGAAAGTATGCTTGTTCTAGAGTAACTCACAGGT
AGAATTGAACAGGACTGAGTAACATACAGAAAATTATCTGAGGTTGAATTGAAGGTAGCAATAATTGATA
CTAATAGGTGACTGCTAAAAGACATATAGAGAACACAGAAGAAAAGAAAGGCACCTGAGATGTGATGGGG
AGATTTATGTTTAAACTTTGTTAAACATGAGCTTCTAGGACTAAGAGTGATGGTCCAAAGGACATTCAGC
AGACAGGTTGCACAAAAGGTGAGTCCCCTCAGAAGCCTGTGCAAATAGATAAGGGATTGGCATGTGGTAG
AATCCCATCTCCCCCAAGGCATAAACATGTCCACAGCTATGAGTCCAATCACTAGTGAATTCGCGGCCGC
CTGC
